Addgene plasmid #18963: HA-EglN1-pcDNA3
Depositing lab: William Kaelin. Depositing organization: Dana-Farber Cancer Institute. Publication: Biochemical purification and pharmacological inhibition of a mammalian prolyl hydroxylase acting on hypoxia-inducible factor. Ivan M, Haberberger T, Gervasi DC, Michelson KS, Gunzler V, Kondo K, Yang H, Sorokina I, Conaway RC, Conaway JW, Kaelin WG. Proc Natl Acad Sci U S A. 2002 Oct 15. 99(21):13459-64. 10.1073/pnas.192342099 PubMed 12351678.
Backbone
  Vector backbone: pcDNA3
  Backbone manufacturer: Invitrogen
  Backbone size w/o insert (bp): 5446
  Vector type: Mammalian Expression
  Selectable markers: Neomycin (select with G418)
Growth in bacteria
  Bacterial resistance: Ampicillin, 100 μg/mL
  Growth temperature: 37°C
  Growth strain: DH5alpha
  Growth instructions: DH5alpha
  Copy number: Low Copy
Gene/Insert
  Gene/Insert name: Egg laying Nine - 1 (alt names: PHD2; Prolyl Hydroxylase 2)
  Species: H. sapiens (human)
  Insert size (bp): 1287
  Mutation: wt cDNA
  GenBank ID: NM_022051
  Entrez Gene: EGLN1 (a.k.a. C1orf12, ECYT3, HALAH, HIF-PH2, HIFPH2, HPH-2, HPH2, PHD2, SM20, ZMYND6)
  Tag / fusion protein: HA-tag (N terminal on backbone)
  Cloning method: Restriction Enzyme; 5′ cloning site BamH I (not destroyed); 3′ cloning site EcoR I (not destroyed)
  Sequencing primers: 5′ T7; 3′ SP6
Terms and licenses: Academic/Nonprofit Terms; Industry Terms: Not Available to Industry
How to cite: HA-EglN1-pcDNA3 was a gift from William Kaelin (Addgene plasmid # 18963 ; http://n2t.net/addgene:18963 ; RRID:Addgene_18963)
