[The description below was written by a language model from this plasmid's Addgene catalogue record and pLannotate feature annotations shown in this document.]
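Description:
HA-EglN1-pcDNA3 is a mammalian expression plasmid built on the Invitrogen pcDNA3 backbone and carrying the wild-type human EGLN1 cDNA (also called PHD2 or prolyl hydroxylase 2). EGLN1 is a cellular oxygen sensor. Under normoxic conditions it hydroxylates specific prolines in the oxygen-dependent degradation domains of HIF alpha subunits, which marks them for proteasomal degradation. The roughly 1.3 kb insert was cloned between BamHI and EcoRI sites, both of which are retained. It is fused to an N-terminal HA epitope tag supplied by the modified backbone, although the tag is not separately annotated in the feature table. Transcription in mammalian cells is driven by the CMV immediate-early enhancer and promoter and terminated by the bovine growth hormone polyadenylation signal. T7 and SP6 phage promoters flank the insert; they serve as sequencing primer sites and could in principle support in vitro transcription.

For propagation in E. coli, the 6.7 kb plasmid carries a ColE1/pUC-type origin and an ampicillin resistance gene with its own bla promoter. The catalogue entry lists it as low copy even though the origin is annotated as a high-copy type. An f1 origin is also present, allowing single-stranded DNA production. A separate cassette places the neomycin phosphotransferase gene under the SV40 early promoter with an SV40 poly(A) signal, so stably transfected mammalian cells can be selected with G418. Several short annotations (an HIV-1 LTR fragment, ble and lacI fragments, lac promoter and operator remnants) appear to be backbone remnants or partial sequence matches rather than functional parts.

The construct suits transient or stable expression of HA-tagged EGLN1 that can be detected or immunoprecipitated through the tag, in line with the associated study of a mammalian HIF prolyl hydroxylase.
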