Features (pLannotate 1.2.2; 21 found; start..end, strand, type, name):
     36..80      -  misc_feature   bom (fragment): basis of mobility region from pBR322
    235..614     +  enhancer       CMV enhancer: human cytomegalovirus immediate early enhancer
    615..818     +  promoter       CMV promoter: human cytomegalovirus (CMV) immediate early promoter
    814..847     +  LTR            5' LTR (truncated) (fragment): truncated 5' long terminal repeat (LTR) from HIV-1
    863..881     +  promoter       T7 promoter: promoter for bacteriophage T7 RNA polymerase
    937..2214    +  CDS            EGLN1: EGLN1_HUMAN - Also known as C1orf12. Experimental evidence at protein level: Swiss-Prot protein existence level 1. Cellular oxygen sensor that catalyzes, under normoxic conditions, the post-translational formation of 4-hydroxyproline in hypoxia-inducible factor (HIF) alpha proteins. Hydroxylates a specific proline found in each of the oxygen-dependent degradation (ODD) domains (N-terminal, NODD, and C-terminal, CODD) of HIF1A. Also hydroxylates HIF2A. Has a preference for the CODD site for both HIF1A and HIF1B. Hydroxylated HIFs are then targeted for proteasomal degradation via the von Hippel-
   2278..2296    -  promoter       SP6 promoter: promoter for bacteriophage SP6 RNA polymerase
   2322..2546    +  polyA_signal   bGH poly(A) signal: bovine growth hormone polyadenylation signal
   2550..2571    +  promoter       SV40 promoter (fragment): SV40 enhancer and early promoter
   2592..3020    +  rep_origin     f1 ori (sequence partly withheld): f1 bacteriophage origin of replication; arrow indicates direction of (+) strand synthesis
   3034..3364    +  promoter       SV40 promoter: SV40 enhancer and early promoter
   3431..4222    +  CDS            neo: KKA2_KLEPN - Also known as kan, nptII. Experimental evidence at protein level: Swiss-Prot protein existence level 1. Resistance to kanamycin, neomycin, paromomycin, ribostamycin, butirosin and gentamicin B. From Klebsiella pneumoniae.
   4246..4404    +  CDS            ble (fragment): BLE_KLEPN - Experimental evidence at protein level: Swiss-Prot protein existence level 1. Binding protein with a strong affinity to the bleomycin family of antibiotics. Binds to CL990; an antimitotic-antibiotic compound. From Klebsiella pneumoniae.
   4399..4520    +  polyA_signal   SV40 poly(A) signal: SV40 polyadenylation signal
   4593..4609    -  protein_bind   lac operator: The lac repressor binds to the lac operator to inhibit transcription in E. coli. This inhibition can be relieved by adding lactose or isopropyl-β-D-thiogalactopyranoside (IPTG). lac repressor encoded by lacI
   4617..4647    -  promoter       lac promoter: promoter for the E. coli lac operon
   4662..4683    -  protein_bind   CAP binding site: CAP binding activates transcription in the presence of cAMP. E. coli catabolite activator protein
   4696..4788    -  CDS            lacI (fragment): lac repressor; lacI; The lac repressor binds to the lac operator to inhibit transcription in E. coli. This inhibition can be relieved by adding lactose or isopropyl-β-D-thiogalactopyranoside (IPTG).
   4971..5559    -  rep_origin     ori: high-copy-number ColE1/pMB1/pBR322/pUC origin of replication
   5730..6590    -  CDS            AmpR: β-lactamase; bla; confers resistance to ampicillin, carbenicillin, and related antibiotics
   6591..6695    -  promoter       AmpR promoter: bla
>Addgene plasmid #18963 | HA-EglN1-pcDNA3 | depositor full sequence | sequence record 8908 | Author sequence
GACGGATCGGGAGATCTCCCGATCCCCTATGGTCGACTCTCAGTACAATCTGCTCTGATGCCGCATAGTT
AAGCCAGTATCTGCTCCCTGCTTGTGTGTTGGAGGTCGCTGAGTAGTGCGCGAGCAAAATTTAAGCTACA
ACAAGGCAAGGCTTGACCGACAATTGCATGAAGAATCTGCTTAGGGTTAGGCGTTTTGCGCTGCTTCGCG
ATGTACGGGCCAGATATACGCGTTGACATTGATTATTGACTAGTTATTAATAGTAATCAATTACGGGGTC
ATTAGTTCATAGCCCATATATGGAGTTCCGCGTTACATAACTTACGGTAAATGGCCCGCCTGGCTGACCG
CCCAACGACCCCCGCCCATTGACGTCAATAATGACGTATGTTCCCATAGTAACGCCAATAGGGACTTTCC
ATTGACGTCAATGGGTGGACTATTTACGGTAAACTGCCCACTTGGCAGTACATCAAGTGTATCATATGCC
AAGTACGCCCCCTATTGACGTCAATGACGGTAAATGGCCCGCCTGGCATTATGCCCAGTACATGACCTTA
TGGGACTTTCCTACTTGGCAGTACATCTACGTATTAGTCATCGCTATTACCATGGTGATGCGGTTTTGGC
AGTACATCAATGGGCGTGGATAGCGGTTTGACTCACGGGGATTTCCAAGTCTCCACCCCATTGACGTCAA
TGGGAGTTTGTTTTGGCACCAAAATCAACGGGACTTTCCAAAATGTCGTAACAACTCCGCCCCATTGACG
CAAATGGGCGGTAGGCGTGTACGGTGGGAGGTCTATATAAGCAGAGCTCTCTGGCTAACTAGAGAACCCA
CTGCTTACTGGCTTATCGAAATTAATACGACTCACTATAGGGAGACCCAAGCTTGCCACCATGTATCCAT
ATGATGTTCCAGATTATGCTGGATCCATGGCCAATGACAGCGGCGGGCCCGGCGGGCCGAGCCCGAGCGA
GCGAGACCGGCAGTACTGCGAGCTGTGCGGGAAGATGGAGAACCTGCTGCGCTGCAGCCGCTGCCGCAGC
TCCTTCTACTGCTGCAAGGAGCACCAGCGTCAGGACTGGAAGAAGCACAAGCTCGTGTGCCAGGGCAGCG
AGGGCGCCCTCGGCCACGGAGTGGGCCCACACCAGCATTCCGGCCCCGCGCCGCCGGCTGCAGTGCCGCC
GCCCAGGGCCGGGGCCCGGGAGCCCAGGAAGGCAGCGGCGCGCCGGGACAACGCCTCCGGGGACGCGGCC
AAGGGAAAAGTAAAGGCCAAGCCCCCGGCCGACCCAGCGGCGGCCGCGTCGCCGTGTCGTGCGGCCGCCG
GCGGCCAGGGCTCGGCGGTGGCTGCCGAAGCCGAGCCCGGCAAGGAGGAGCCGCCGGCCCGCTCATCGCT
GTTCCAGGAGAAGGCGAACCTGTACCCCCCAAGCAACACGCCCGGGGATGCGCTGAGCCCCGGCGGCGGC
CTGCGGCCCAACGGGCAGACGAAGCCCCTGCCGGCGCTGAAGCTGGCGCTCGAGTACATCGTGCCGTGCA
TGAACAAGCACGGCATCTGTGTGGTGGACGACTTCCTCGGCAAGGAGACCGGACAGCAGATCGGCGACGA
GGTGCGCGCCCTGCACGACACCGGGAAGTTCACGGACGGGCAGCTGGTCAGCCAGAAGAGTGACTCGTCC
AAGGACATCCGAGGCGATAAGATCACCTGGATCGAGGGCAAGGAGCCCGGCTGCGAAACCATTGGGCTGC
TCATGAGCAGCATGGACGACCTGATACGCCACTGTAACGGGAAGCTGGGCAGCTACAAAATCAATGGCCG
GACGAAAGCCATGGTTGCTTGTTATCCGGGCAATGGAACGGGTTATGTACGTCATGTTGATAATCCAAAT
GGAGATGGAAGATGTGTGACATGTATATATTATCTTAATAAAGACTGGGATGCCAAGGTAAGTGGAGGTA
TACTTCGAATTTTTCCAGAAGGCAAAGCCCAGTTTGCTGACATTGAACCCAAATTTGATAGACTGCTGTT
TTTCTGGTCTGACCGTCGCAACCCTCATGAAGTACAACCAGCATATGCTACAAGGTACGCAATAACTGTT
TGGTATTTTGATGCAGATGAGAGAGCACGAGCTAAAGTAAAATATCTAACAGGTGAAAAAGGTGTGAGGG
TTGAACTCAATAAACCTTCAGATTCGGTCGGTAAAGACGTCTTCTAGGAATTCTGCAGATATCCATCACA
CTGGCGGCCGCTCGAGCATGCATCTAGAGGGCCCTATTCTATAGTGTCACCTAAATGCTAGAGCTCGCTG
ATCAGCCTCGACTGTGCCTTCTAGTTGCCAGCCATCTGTTGTTTGCCCCTCCCCCGTGCCTTCCTTGACC
CTGGAAGGTGCCACTCCCACTGTCCTTTCCTAATAAAATGAGGAAATTGCATCGCATTGTCTGAGTAGGT
GTCATTCTATTCTGGGGGGTGGGGTGGGGCAGGACAGCAAGGGGGAGGATTGGGAAGACAATAGCAGGCA
TGCTGGGGATGCGGTGGGCTCTATGGCTTCTGAGGCGGAAAGAACCAGCTGGGGCTCTAGGGGGTATCCC
C
[124 nt withheld, positions 2592-2715]
C
[32 nt withheld, positions 2717-2748]
CA
[57 nt withheld, positions 2751-2807]
A
[49 nt withheld, positions 2809-2857]
CCTTTGACGTTGGAGTCCACGTTCTTT
[37 nt withheld, positions 2885-2921]
ACCCTATCTCGGTCTATTCTTTTGATTTATAAGGGATTTTGGGGATTTCGGCCTATTGGTTAAAAAATGA
GCTGATTTAACAAAAATTTAACGCGAATTAATTCTGTGGAATGTGTGTCAGTTAGGGTGTGGAAAGTCCC
CAGGCTCCCCAGGCAGGCAGAAGTATGCAAAGCATGCATCTCAATTAGTCAGCAACCAGGTGTGGAAAGT
CCCCAGGCTCCCCAGCAGGCAGAAGTATGCAAAGCATGCATCTCAATTAGTCAGCAACCATAGTCCCGCC
CCTAACTCCGCCCATCCCGCCCCTAACTCCGCCCAGTTCCGCCCATTCTCCGCCCCATGGCTGACTAATT
TTTTTTATTTATGCAGAGGCCGAGGCCGCCTCTGCCTCTGAGCTATTCCAGAAGTAGTGAGGAGGCTTTT
TTGGAGGCCTAGGCTTTTGCAAAAAGCTCCCGGGAGCTTGTATATCCATTTTCGGATCTGATCAAGAGAC
AGGATGAGGATCGTTTCGCATGATTGAACAAGATGGATTGCACGCAGGTTCTCCGGCCGCTTGGGTGGAG
AGGCTATTCGGCTATGACTGGGCACAACAGACAATCGGCTGCTCTGATGCCGCCGTGTTCCGGCTGTCAG
CGCAGGGGCGCCCGGTTCTTTTTGTCAAGACCGACCTGTCCGGTGCCCTGAATGAACTGCAGGACGAGGC
AGCGCGGCTATCGTGGCTGGCCACGACGGGCGTTCCTTGCGCAGCTGTGCTCGACGTTGTCACTGAAGCG
GGAAGGGACTGGCTGCTATTGGGCGAAGTGCCGGGGCAGGATCTCCTGTCATCTCACCTTGCTCCTGCCG
AGAAAGTATCCATCATGGCTGATGCAATGCGGCGGCTGCATACGCTTGATCCGGCTACCTGCCCATTCGA
CCACCAAGCGAAACATCGCATCGAGCGAGCACGTACTCGGATGGAAGCCGGTCTTGTCGATCAGGATGAT
CTGGACGAAGAGCATCAGGGGCTCGCGCCAGCCGAACTGTTCGCCAGGCTCAAGGCGCGCATGCCCGACG
GCGAGGATCTCGTCGTGACCCATGGCGATGCCTGCTTGCCGAATATCATGGTGGAAAATGGCCGCTTTTC
TGGATTCATCGACTGTGGCCGGCTGGGTGTGGCGGACCGCTATCAGGACATAGCGTTGGCTACCCGTGAT
ATTGCTGAAGAGCTTGGCGGCGAATGGGCTGACCGCTTCCTCGTGCTTTACGGTATCGCCGCTCCCGATT
CGCAGCGCATCGCCTTCTATCGCCTTCTTGACGAGTTCTTCTGAGCGGGACTCTGGGGTTCGAAATGACC
GACCAAGCGACGCCCAACCTGCCATCACGAGATTTCGATTCCACCGCCGCCTTCTATGAAAGGTTGGGCT
TCGGAATCGTTTTCCGGGACGCCGGCTGGATGATCCTCCAGCGCGGGGATCTCATGCTGGAGTTCTTCGC
CCACCCCAACTTGTTTATTGCAGCTTATAATGGTTACAAATAAAGCAATAGCATCACAAATTTCACAAAT
AAAGCATTTTTTTCACTGCATTCTAGTTGTGGTTTGTCCAAACTCATCAATGTATCTTATCATGTCTGTA
TACCGTCGACCTCTAGCTAGAGCTTGGCGTAATCATGGTCATAGCTGTTTCCTGTGTGAAATTGTTATCC
GCTCACAATTCCACACAACATACGAGCCGGAAGCATAAAGTGTAAAGCCTGGGGTGCCTAATGAGTGAGC
TAACTCACATTAATTGCGTTGCGCTCACTGCCCGCTTTCCAGTCGGGAAACCTGTCGTGCCAGCTGCATT
AATGAATCGGCCAACGCGCGGGGAGAGGCGGTTTGCGTATTGGGCGCTCTTCCGCTTCCTCGCTCACTGA
CTCGCTGCGCTCGGTCGTTCGGCTGCGGCGAGCGGTATCAGCTCACTCAAAGGCGGTAATACGGTTATCC
ACAGAATCAGGGGATAACGCAGGAAAGAACATGTGAGCAAAAGGCCAGCAAAAGGCCAGGAACCGTAAAA
AGGCCGCGTTGCTGGCGTTTTTCCATAGGCTCCGCCCCCCTGACGAGCATCACAAAAATCGACGCTCAAG
TCAGAGGTGGCGAAACCCGACAGGACTATAAAGATACCAGGCGTTTCCCCCTGGAAGCTCCCTCGTGCGC
TCTCCTGTTCCGACCCTGCCGCTTACCGGATACCTGTCCGCCTTTCTCCCTTCGGGAAGCGTGGCGCTTT
CTCAATGCTCACGCTGTAGGTATCTCAGTTCGGTGTAGGTCGTTCGCTCCAAGCTGGGCTGTGTGCACGA
ACCCCCCGTTCAGCCCGACCGCTGCGCCTTATCCGGTAACTATCGTCTTGAGTCCAACCCGGTAAGACAC
GACTTATCGCCACTGGCAGCAGCCACTGGTAACAGGATTAGCAGAGCGAGGTATGTAGGCGGTGCTACAG
AGTTCTTGAAGTGGTGGCCTAACTACGGCTACACTAGAAGGACAGTATTTGGTATCTGCGCTCTGCTGAA
GCCAGTTACCTTCGGAAAAAGAGTTGGTAGCTCTTGATCCGGCAAACAAACCACCGCTGGTAGCGGTGGT
TTTTTTGTTTGCAAGCAGCAGATTACGCGCAGAAAAAAAGGATCTCAAGAAGATCCTTTGATCTTTTCTA
CGGGGTCTGACGCTCAGTGGAACGAAAACTCACGTTAAGGGATTTTGGTCATGAGATTATCAAAAAGGAT
CTTCACCTAGATCCTTTTAAATTAAAAATGAAGTTTTAAATCAATCTAAAGTATATATGAGTAAACTTGG
TCTGACAGTTACCAATGCTTAATCAGTGAGGCACCTATCTCAGCGATCTGTCTATTTCGTTCATCCATAG
TTGCCTGACTCCCCGTCGTGTAGATAACTACGATACGGGAGGGCTTACCATCTGGCCCCAGTGCTGCAAT
GATACCGCGAGACCCACGCTCACCGGCTCCAGATTTATCAGCAATAAACCAGCCAGCCGGAAGGGCCGAG
CGCAGAAGTGGTCCTGCAACTTTATCCGCCTCCATCCAGTCTATTAATTGTTGCCGGGAAGCTAGAGTAA
GTAGTTCGCCAGTTAATAGTTTGCGCAACGTTGTTGCCATTGCTACAGGCATCGTGGTGTCACGCTCGTC
GTTTGGTATGGCTTCATTCAGCTCCGGTTCCCAACGATCAAGGCGAGTTACATGATCCCCCATGTTGTGC
AAAAAAGCGGTTAGCTCCTTCGGTCCTCCGATCGTTGTCAGAAGTAAGTTGGCCGCAGTGTTATCACTCA
TGGTTATGGCAGCACTGCATAATTCTCTTACTGTCATGCCATCCGTAAGATGCTTTTCTGTGACTGGTGA
GTACTCAACCAAGTCATTCTGAGAATAGTGTATGCGGCGACCGAGTTGCTCTTGCCCGGCGTCAATACGG
GATAATACCGCGCCACATAGCAGAACTTTAAAAGTGCTCATCATTGGAAAACGTTCTTCGGGGCGAAAAC
TCTCAAGGATCTTACCGCTGTTGAGATCCAGTTCGATGTAACCCACTCGTGCACCCAACTGATCTTCAGC
ATCTTTTACTTTCACCAGCGTTTCTGGGTGAGCAAAAACAGGAAGGCAAAATGCCGCAAAAAAGGGAATA
AGGGCGACACGGAAATGTTGAATACTCATACTCTTCCTTTTTCAATATTATTGAAGCATTTATCAGGGTT
ATTGTCTCATGAGCGGATACATATTTGAATGTATTTAGAAAAATAAACAAATAGGGGTTCCGCGCACATT
TCCCCGAAAAGTGCCACCTGACGTC
