>Addgene plasmid #18963 | HA-EglN1-pcDNA3 | addgene partial sequence | sequence record 70507 | CMV-F 5'-CGCAAATGGGCGGTAGGCGTG-3'
CTATATAAGCAGAGCTCTCTGGCTAACTAGAGAACCCACTGCTTACTGGCTTATCGAAATTAATACGACT
CACTATAGGGAGACCCAAGCTTGCCACCATGTATCCATATGATGTTCCAGATTATGCTGGATCCGCCAAT
GACAGCGGCGGGCCCGGCGGGCCGAGCCCGAGCGAGCGAGACCGGCAGTACTGCGAGCTGTGCGGGAAGA
TGGAGAACCTGCTGCGCTGCAGCCGCTGCCGCAGCTCCTTCTACTGCTGCAAGGAGCACCAGCGTCAGGA
CTGGAAGAAGCACAAGCTCGTGTGCCAGGGCAGCGAGGGCGCCCTCGGCCACGGAGTGGGCCCACACCAG
CATTCCGGCCCCGCGCCGCCGGCTGCAGTGCCGCCGCCCAGGGCCGGGGCCCGGGAGCCCAGGAAGGCAG
CGGCGCGCCGGGACAACGCCTCCGGGGACGCGGCCAAGGGAAAAGTAAAGGCCAAGCCCCCGGCCGACCC
AGCGGCGGCCGCGTCGCCGTGTCGTGCGGCCGCCGGCGGCCAGGGCTCGGCGGTGGCTGCCGAAGCCGAG
CCCGGCAAGGAGGAGCCGCCGGCCCGCTCATCGCTGTTCCAGGAGAAGGCGAACCTGTACCCCCCAAGCA
ACACGCCCGGGGATGCGCTGAGCCCCGGCGGCGGCCTGCGGCCCAACGGGCAGACGAAGCCCCTGCCGGC
GCTGAAGCTGGCGCTCGAGTACATCGTGCCGTGCATGAACAAGCACGGCATCTGTGTGGTGGACGACTTC
CTCGGCAAGGAGACCGGACAGCAGATCGGCGACGAGGTGCGCGCCCTGCACGACACCGGGAAGTTCACGG
ACGGGCAGCTGGTCAGCCAGAAGAGTGACTCGTCCAAGGACATCCGAGGCGATAAGATCACCTGG
